>Addgene plasmid #184936 | pAAV-CAG-Electra2-P2A-EGFP | addgene full sequence | sequence record 371189 | Addgene NGS Result
TATCTACGTAGCCATGCTCTAGGAAGAGTACCATTGACGTCAATAATGACGTATGTTCCCATAGTAACGC
CAATAGGGACTTTCCATTGACGTCAATGGGTGGAGTATTTACGGTAAACTGCCCACTTGGCAGTACATCA
AGTGTATCATATGCCAAGTACGCCCCCTATTGACGTCAATGACGGTAAATGGCCCGCCTGGCATTATGCC
CAGTACATGACCTTATGGGACTTTCCTACTTGGCAGTACATCTACGTATTAGTCATCGCTATTACCATGG
TCGAGGTGAGCCCCACGTTCTGCTTCACTCTCCCCATCTCCCCCCCCTCCCCACCCCCAATTTTGTATTT
ATTTATTTTTTAATTATTTTGTGCAGCGATGGGGGCGGGGGGGGGGGGGGGGCGCGCGCCRGGSGGGGSG
GGGSGGGGSGRGGGGSGGGGSGGGGSGRGGCGGRGAGGKGCGGCGGCAGCCAATCAGAGCGGCGCGCTCC
GAAAGTTTCCTTTTATGGCGAGGCGGCGGCGGCGGCGGCCCTATAAAAAGCGAAGCGCGCGGCGGGCGGG
AGTCGCTGCGCGCTGCCTTCGCCCCGTGCCCCGCTCCGCCGCCGCCTCGCGCCGCCCGCCCCGGCTCTGA
CTGACCGCGTTACTCCCACAGGTGAGCGGGCGGGACGGCCCTTCTCCTCCGGGCTGTAATTAGCGCTTGG
TTTAATGACGGCTTGTTTCTTTTCTGTGGCTGCGTGAAAGCCTTGAGGGGCTCCGGGAGGGCCCTTTGTG
CGGGGGGAGCGGCTCGGGGCTGTCCGCGGGGGGACGGCTGCCTTCGGGGGGGACGGGGCAGGGCGGGGTT
CGGCTTCTGGCGTGTGACCGGCGGCTCTAGAGCCTCTGCTAACCATGTTCATGCCTTCTTCTTTTTCCTA
CAGCTCCTGGGCAACGTGCTGGTTATTGTGCTGTCTCATCATTTTGGCAAAGAATTGGATCCGGTACCGC
CACCATGGTGTCTAAGGGCGAAGAGCTGATCGAGGAAAATATGCGTATGAAGGTGGTCATGGAAGGTTCG
GTCAACGGCCACCAATTCAAATGCACAGGTGAAGGAGAAGGCAGACCGTACGAGGGAGTGCAAACCATGA
GGATCAAAGTCATCGAGGGAGGACCCCTGCCATTTGCCTTTGACATTCTTGCCACGTCGTTCCTGTTCGG
CAGCAAGACCTTTATCAAGTACCCGGCCGACATCCCTGATTTCTTCGAACAGTCCTTTCCTGAGGGCTTT
ACTTGGGAAAGAGTTACGAGATACGAAGATGGTGGAGTAGTCACCGTCACGCAGGACACCAGCCTTGAGG
ATGGTGGGCTCGTCTACAACGTCAAGGTCAGAGGGGTAAACTTTCACTCCAAGGGTCCCGTGATGCAGAA
GAAGACCGAGGGTTGGGAGCCTTTCACAGAGATGATGTATCCAGCAGATGGTGGTCTGAGAGGATATACC
GACATCGCACTGAAAGTTGATGGTGGTGGCCATCTGCACGCCAACATCGTGACAACTTACAGGTCAAAAA
AGACCGTCGGGAACATCAAGATGCCCGGTGTCCATGCCGTTGATTACCGCCTGGAAAGGATCGAAGAGAG
TGACAATGAAACCTACGTAGTGCTAAGAGAAGTGGCAGTTGCCAAATACAGCAACCTTGGTGGTGGCATG
GACGAGCTGTTCAAGCGACCGGTTCACGTGGGAAGTGGGGCTACAAACTTCTCACTGCTGAAACAGGCCG
GGGATGTGGAGGAAAACCCAGGACCACACGTGACTAGTGTGAGCAAGGGCGAGGAGCTGTTCACCGGGGT
GGTGCCCATCCTGGTCGAGCTGGACGGCGACGTAAACGGCCACAAGTTCAGCGTGTCCGGCGAGGGCGAG
GGCGATGCCACCTACGGCAAGCTGACCCTGAAGTTCATCTGCACCACCGGCAAGCTGCCCGTGCCCTGGC
CCACCCTCGTGACCACCCTGACCTACGGCGTGCAGTGCTTCAGCCGCTACCCCGACCACATGAAGCAGCA
CGACTTCTTCAAGTCCGCCATGCCCGAAGGCTACGTCCAGGAGCGCACCATCTTCTTCAAGGACGACGGC
AACTACAAGACCCGCGCCGAGGTGAAGTTCGAGGGCGACACCCTGGTGAACCGCATCGAGCTGAAGGGCA
TCGACTTCAAGGAGGACGGCAACATCCTGGGGCACAAGCTGGAGTACAACTACAACAGCCACAACGTCTA
TATCATGGCCGACAAGCAGAAGAACGGCATCAAGGTGAACTTCAAGATCCGCCACAACATCGAGGACGGC
AGCGTGCAGCTCGCCGACCACTACCAGCAGAACACCCCCATCGGCGACGGCCCCGTGCTGCTGCCCGACA
ACCACTACCTGAGCACCCAGTCCGCCCTGAGCAAAGACCCCAACGAGAAGCGCGATCACATGGTCCTGCT
GGAGTTCGTGACCGCCGCCGGGATCACTCTCGGCATGGACGAGCTGTACAAGTAAGAATTCGATATCAAG
CTTATCGATAATCAACCTCTGGATTACAAAATTTGTGAAAGATTGACTGGTATTCTTAACTATGTTGCTC
CTTTTACGCTATGTGGATACGCTGCTTTAATGCCTTTGTATCATGCTATTGCTTCCCGTATGGCTTTCAT
TTTCTCCTCCTTGTATAAATCCTGGTTGCTGTCTCTTTATGAGGAGTTGTGGCCCGTTGTCAGGCAACGT
GGCGTGGTGTGCACTGTGTTTGCTGACGCAACCCCCACTGGTTGGGGCATTGCCACCACCTGTCAGCTCC
TTTCCGGGACTTTCGCTTTCCCCCTCCCTATTGCCACGGCGGAACTCATCGCCGCCTGCCTTGCCCGCTG
CTGGACAGGGGCTCGGCTGTTGGGCACTGACAATTCCGTGGTGTTGTCGGGGAAATCATCGTCCTTTCCT
TGGCTGCTCGCCTGTGTTGCCACCTGGATTCTGCGCGGGACGTCCTTCTGCTACGTCCCTTCGGCCCTCA
ATCCAGCGGACCTTCCTTCCCGCGGCCTGCTGCCGGCTCTGCGGCCTCTTCCGCGTCTTCGCCTTCGCCC
TCAGACGAGTCGGATCTCCCTTTGGGCCGCCTCCCCGCATCGATACCGTCGACCCGGGCGGCCGCTTCGA
GCAGACATGATAAGATACATTGATGAGTTTGGACAAACCACAACTAGAATGCAGTGAAAAAAATGCTTTA
TTTGTGAAATTTGTGATGCTATTGCTTTATTTGTAACCATTATAAGCTGCAATAAACAAGTTAACAACAA
CAATTGCATTCATTTTATGTTTCAGGTTCAGGGGGAGATGTGGGAGGTTTTTTAAAGCAAGTAAAACCTC
TACAAATGTGGTAAAATCGATAAGGATCTTCCTAGAGCATGGCTACGTAGATAAGTAGCATGGCGGGTTA
ATCATTAACTACAAGGAACCCCTAGTGATGGAGTTGGCCACTCCCTCTCTGCGCGCTCGCTCGCTCACTG
AGGCCGGGCGACCAAAGGTCGCCCGACGCCCGGGCTTTGCCCGGGCGGCCTCAGTGAGCGAGCGAGCGCG
CAGCTGCATTAATGAATCGGCCAACGCGCGGGGAGAGGCGGTTTGCGTATTGGGCGCTCTTCCGCTTCCT
CGCTCACTGACTCGCTGCGCTCGGTCGTTCGGCTGCGGCGAGCGGTATCAGCTCACTCAAAGGCGGTAAT
ACGGTTATCCACAGAATCAGGGGATAACGCAGGAAAGAACATGTGAGCAAAAGGCCAGCAAAAGGCCAGG
AACCGTAAAAAGGCCGCGTTGCTGGCGTTTTTCCATAGGCTCCGCCCCCCTGACGAGCATCACAAAAATC
GACGCTCAAGTCAGAGGTGGCGAAACCCGACAGGACTATAAAGATACCAGGCGTTTCCCCCTGGAAGCTC
CCTCGTGCGCTCTCCTGTTCCGACCCTGCCGCTTACCGGATACCTGTCCGCCTTTCTCCCTTCGGGAAGC
GTGGCGCTTTCTCATAGCTCACGCTGTAGGTATCTCAGTTCGGTGTAGGTCGTTCGCTCCAAGCTGGGCT
GTGTGCACGAACCCCCCGTTCAGCCCGACCGCTGCGCCTTATCCGGTAACTATCGTCTTGAGTCCAACCC
GGTAAGACACGACTTATCGCCACTGGCAGCAGCCACTGGTAACAGGATTAGCAGAGCGAGGTATGTAGGC
GGTGCTACAGAGTTCTTGAAGTGGTGGCCTAACTACGGCTACACTAGAAGAACAGTATTTGGTATCTGCG
CTCTGCTGAAGCCAGTTACCTTCGGAAAAAGAGTTGGTAGCTCTTGATCCGGCAAACAAACCACCGCTGG
TAGCGGTGGTTTTTTTGTTTGCAAGCAGCAGATTACGCGCAGAAAAAAAGGATCTCAAGAAGATCCTTTG
ATCTTTTCTACGGGGTCTGACGCTCAGTGGAACGAAAACTCACGTTAAGGGATTTTGGTCATGAGATTAT
CAAAAAGGATCTTCACCTAGATCCTTTTAAATTAAAAATGAAGTTTTAAATCAATCTAAAGTATATATGA
GTAAACTTGGTCTGACAGTTACCAATGCTTAATCAGTGAGGCACCTATCTCAGCGATCTGTCTATTTCGT
TCATCCATAGTTGCCTGACTCCCCGTCGTGTAGATAACTACGATACGGGAGGGCTTACCATCTGGCCCCA
GTGCTGCAATGATACCGCGAGACCCACGCTCACCGGCTCCAGATTTATCAGCAATAAACCAGCCAGCCGG
AAGGGCCGAGCGCAGAAGTGGTCCTGCAACTTTATCCGCCTCCATCCAGTCTATTAATTGTTGCCGGGAA
GCTAGAGTAAGTAGTTCGCCAGTTAATAGTTTGCGCAACGTTGTTGCCATTGCTACAGGCATCGTGGTGT
CACGCTCGTCGTTTGGTATGGCTTCATTCAGCTCCGGTTCCCAACGATCAAGGCGAGTTACATGATCCCC
CATGTTGTGCAAAAAAGCGGTTAGCTCCTTCGGTCCTCCGATCGTTGTCAGAAGTAAGTTGGCCGCAGTG
TTATCACTCATGGTTATGGCAGCACTGCATAATTCTCTTACTGTCATGCCATCCGTAAGATGCTTTTCTG
TGACTGGTGAGTACTCAACCAAGTCATTCTGAGAATAGTGTATGCGGCGACCGAGTTGCTCTTGCCCGGC
GTCAATACGGGATAATACCGCGCCACATAGCAGAACTTTAAAAGTGCTCATCATTGGAAAACGTTCTTCG
GGGCGAAAACTCTCAAGGATCTTACCGCTGTTGAGATCCAGTTCGATGTAACCCACTCGTGCACCCAACT
GATCTTCAGCATCTTTTACTTTCACCAGCGTTTCTGGGTGAGCAAAAACAGGAAGGCAAAATGCCGCAAA
AAAGGGAATAAGGGCGACACGGAAATGTTGAATACTCATACTCTTCCTTTTTCAATATTATTGAAGCATT
TATCAGGGTTATTGTCTCATGAGCGGATACATATTTGAATGTATTTAGAAAAATAAACAAATAGGGGTTC
CGCGCACATTTCCCCGAAAAGTGCCACCTAAATTGTAAGCGTTAATATTTTGTTAAAATTCGCGTTAAAT
TTTTGTTAAATCAGCTCATTTTTTAACCAATAGGCCGAAATCGGCAAAATCCCTTATAAATCAAAAGAAT
AGACCGAGATAGGGT
[37 nt withheld, positions 5686-5722]
AAAGAACGTGGACTCCAACGTCAAAGG
[49 nt withheld, positions 5750-5798]
T
[91 nt withheld, positions 5800-5890]
G
[124 nt withheld, positions 5892-6015]
CCCATTCGCCATTCAGGCTGCGCAACTGTTGGGAAGGGCGATCGGTGCGGGCCTCTTCGCTATTACGCCA
GCTGCGCGCTCGCTCGCTCACTGAGGCCGCCCGGGCAAAGCCCGGGCGTCGGGCGACCTTTGGTCGCCCG
GCCTCAGTGAGCGAGCGAGCGCGCAGAGAGGGAGTGGCCAACTCCATCACTAGGGGTTCCTTGTAGTTAA
TGATTAACCCGCCATGCTACT
Features (pLannotate 1.2.2; 19 found; start..end, strand, type, name):
     31..279     +  enhancer       CMV enhancer (fragment): human cytomegalovirus immediate early enhancer
    281..558     +  promoter       chicken β-actin promoter: No description available
    559..694     +  intron         hybrid intron (fragment): hybrid between chicken β-actin (CBA) and minute virus of mice (MMV) introns (Gray et al., 2011)
    783..913     +  intron         chimeric intron (fragment): chimera between introns from chicken β-actin and rabbit β-globin
    911..973     +  CDS            HBB (fragment): HBB_LEPEU - Experimental evidence at protein level: Swiss-Prot protein existence level 1. Involved in oxygen transport from the lung to the various peripheral tissues. From Lepus europaeus (European hare).
    985..1695    +  CDS            mRuby3: monomeric red fluorescent protein derived from mRuby2, with improved brightness and photostability (Bajar et al., 2016)
   1789..2505    +  CDS            EGFP: the original enhanced GFP (Yang et al., 1996) mammalian codon-optimized
   2506..2530    +  misc_feature   MCS (fragment): pBluescript multiple cloning site
   2530..3118    +  misc_feature   WPRE: woodchuck hepatitis virus posttranscriptional regulatory element
   3161..3282    -  polyA_signal   SV40 poly(A) signal: SV40 polyadenylation signal
   3305..3373    -  CDS            large T antigen (fragment): large T antigen from SV40 (simian virus 40)
   3444..3577    +  repeat_region  AAV2 ITR: inverted terminal repeat of adeno-associated virus serotype 2 inverted
   3571..3627    -  CDS            lacI (fragment): lac repressor; lacI; The lac repressor binds to the lac operator to inhibit transcription in E. coli. This inhibition can be relieved by adding lactose or isopropyl-β-D-thiogalactopyranoside (IPTG).
   3810..4398    -  rep_origin     ori: high-copy-number ColE1/pMB1/pBR322/pUC origin of replication
   4569..5429    -  CDS            AmpR: β-lactamase; bla; confers resistance to ampicillin, carbenicillin, and related antibiotics
   5430..5534    -  promoter       AmpR promoter: bla
   5587..6015    -  rep_origin     f1 ori (sequence partly withheld): f1 bacteriophage origin of replication; arrow indicates direction of (+) strand synthesis
   6020..6089    -  CDS            lacZα (fragment): LacZα fragment of β-galactosidase; lacZ fragment
   6084..6216    -  repeat_region  AAV2 ITR (fragment): inverted terminal repeat of adeno-associated virus serotype 2 inverted
