[The description below was written by a language model from this plasmid's Addgene catalogue record and pLannotate feature annotations shown in this document.]
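Description:
pAAV-CAG-Electra2-P2A-EGFP is an adeno-associated virus transfer plasmid for mammalian expression, built by Gibson cloning on the pAAV-CAG-EGFP-WPRE backbone, with a total size of about 6.2 kb. In bacteria it is maintained at high copy through a ColE1/pUC-type origin and selected with ampicillin via the β-lactamase gene. An f1 phage origin is also present. The record lists a recombination-deficient stable strain as the host, a common choice for preserving ITR repeats. Short annotated lacI, lacZα, SV40 large T and β-globin coding fragments appear to be backbone or intron remnants rather than functional genes.

The expression cassette lies between two AAV2 inverted terminal repeats, which allow the intervening DNA to be packaged into recombinant AAV when rep/cap and helper functions are supplied in trans. The plasmid can also be transfected directly. Transcription is driven by the CAG promoter, annotated here as a CMV enhancer fragment, the chicken β-actin promoter and chimeric β-actin/β-globin intron sequence. The synthetic insert encodes the blue fluorescent protein Electra2, followed by a P2A self-cleaving peptide and EGFP, so a single transcript yields two separate fluorescent proteins in roughly fixed proportion. The automated annotation labels the first open reading frame as mRuby3. This most likely reflects sequence similarity, since the catalogue identifies that position as Electra2, and the P2A in the gap before EGFP is not annotated. A WPRE downstream of EGFP enhances transcript stability and expression, and an SV40 polyadenylation signal follows it, although this signal is annotated on the reverse strand.

The catalogue purpose is co-expression of Electra2 and EGFP in mammalian cells. The green signal can serve as an internal expression reference for the blue protein, consistent with the dual-expression approach to blue fluorescent protein optimization named in the associated publication.
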