Addgene plasmid #184936: pAAV-CAG-Electra2-P2A-EGFP
Purpose: Expresses blue fluorescent protein Electra2 and EGFP in mammalian cells
Depositing lab: Kiryl Piatkevich. Depositing organization: Westlake University. Publication: Dual-expression system for blue fluorescent protein optimization. Papadaki S, Wang X, Wang Y, Zhang H, Jia S, Liu S, Yang M, Zhang D, Jia JM, Koster RW, Namikawa K, Piatkevich KD. Sci Rep. 2022 Jun 17;12(1):10190. doi: 10.1038/s41598-022-13214-0. PubMed 35715437.
Backbone
  Vector backbone: pAAV-CAG-EGFP-WPRE
  Backbone size w/o insert (bp): 4723
  Total vector size (bp): 6244
  Vector type: Mammalian Expression, AAV
Growth in bacteria
  Bacterial resistance: Ampicillin, 100 μg/mL
  Growth temperature: 37°C
  Growth strain: NEB Stable
  Copy number: High Copy
Gene/Insert
  Gene/Insert name: Electra2-P2A-EGFP
  Species: Synthetic
  GenBank ID: OL631607
  Promoter: CAG
  Cloning method: Gibson Cloning
  Sequencing primers: 5′ CAAAGAATTGGATCCGGTACCGCCACCATGGTGTCTAAGGGCGAAGAGC; 3′ CCACTTCCCACGTGAACCGGTCGCTTGAACAGCTCGTCCATGCCA
Terms and licenses: Academic/Nonprofit Terms; Industry Terms: Not Available to Industry
How to cite: pAAV-CAG-Electra2-P2A-EGFP was a gift from Kiryl Piatkevich (Addgene plasmid # 184936 ; http://n2t.net/addgene:184936 ; RRID:Addgene_184936)
